Addgene plasmid #163091: pHis-Hgd
Purpose: Expressing mouse Hgd in bacterial cells
Depositing lab: Joseph Takahashi. Depositing organization: University of Texas Southwestern Medical Center. Publication: Tissue-specific FAH deficiency alters sleep-wake patterns and results in chronic tyrosinemia in mice. Yang S, Siepka SM, Cox KH, Kumar V, de Groot M, Chelliah Y, Chen J, Tu B, Takahashi JS. Proc Natl Acad Sci U S A. 2019 Oct 29;116(44):22229-22236. doi: 10.1073/pnas.1904485116. Epub 2019 Oct 14. PubMed 31611405.
Backbone
  Vector backbone: pHis parallel
  Backbone manufacturer: invitrogen
  Backbone size w/o insert (bp): 5554
  Total vector size (bp): 6992
  Vector type: Bacterial Expression
Growth in bacteria
  Bacterial resistance: Ampicillin, 100 μg/mL
  Growth temperature: 37°C
  Growth strain: DH5alpha
  Copy number: Low Copy
Gene/Insert
  Gene/Insert name: Hgd (alt name: pHis-Hgd)
  Species: M. musculus (mouse)
  Insert size (bp): 1338
  Entrez Gene: Hgd (a.k.a. Hgo, aku)
  Promoter: T7
  Tag / fusion protein: his (N terminal on backbone)
  Cloning method: Ligation Independent Cloning
  Sequencing primers: 5′ TAATACGACTCACTATAGGG; 3′ gttagcagccggatctcag
Terms and licenses: Academic/Nonprofit Terms; Industry Terms: Not Available to Industry
How to cite: pHis-Hgd was a gift from Joseph Takahashi (Addgene plasmid # 163091 ; http://n2t.net/addgene:163091 ; RRID:Addgene_163091)
