[The description below was written by a language model from this plasmid's Addgene catalogue record and pLannotate feature annotations shown in this document.]
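Description:
pHis-Hgd is a bacterial expression plasmid built on the pHis parallel backbone, a pET-style vector, for producing mouse homogentisate 1,2-dioxygenase (Hgd, also known as Hgo or aku) in E. coli. It is maintained through a ColE1/pBR322-type origin accompanied by the bom mobility region and the rop gene, which keeps copy number low, consistent with the catalogue's low-copy designation. Selection is by ampicillin through the bla gene with its own promoter. An f1 origin is also present, and short leftover fragments of the tetracycline resistance gene flank the lacI cassette as backbone remnants rather than functional markers.

The expression cassette uses a T7 promoter followed immediately by a lac operator and the strong T7 gene 10 ribosome binding site. The plasmid-borne lacI gene supplies repressor, so transcription is held off until IPTG is added, and it requires a host that provides T7 RNA polymerase. The reading frame begins with an N-terminal polyhistidine tag and a TEV protease recognition site, followed by the roughly 1.3 kb Hgd coding sequence, which was inserted by ligation-independent cloning. This arrangement allows metal-affinity purification of the protein and subsequent removal of the tag by TEV cleavage. Downstream of Hgd, the annotation picks up a second short His-tag fragment and a fragment of a T7 gene 10B-derived tag before the T7 terminator. The catalogue lists only the N-terminal tag, so these are probably untranslated vector remnants, though the record does not confirm this. The sequenced record is 6,888 nt, slightly shorter than the 6,992 bp listed in the catalogue. The stated purpose is simply expression of mouse Hgd in bacterial cells. The associated work concerns the tyrosine degradation pathway in mice.
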