Features (pLannotate 1.2.2; 21 found; start..end, strand, type, name):
     28..456     +  rep_origin     f1 ori (sequence partly withheld): f1 bacteriophage origin of replication; arrow indicates direction of (+) strand synthesis
    509..613     +  promoter       AmpR promoter: bla
    614..1474    +  CDS            AmpR: β-lactamase; bla; confers resistance to ampicillin, carbenicillin, and related antibiotics
   1645..2233    +  rep_origin     ori: high-copy-number ColE1/pMB1/pBR322/pUC origin of replication
   2419..2558    -  misc_feature   bom: basis of mobility region from pBR322
   2660..2851    -  CDS            rop: Rop protein, which maintains plasmids at low copy number; rop
   2868..3248    +  CDS            YPB1_ECOLX: Protein predicted: Swiss-Prot protein existence level 4. From Escherichia coli.
   3320..3611    -  CDS            TcR (fragment): tetracycline efflux protein; tet; confers resistance to tetracycline
   3626..3647    -  protein_bind   CAP binding site: CAP binding activates transcription in the presence of cAMP. E. coli catabolite activator protein
   3660..4742    -  CDS            lacI: lac repressor; lacI; The lac repressor binds to the lac operator to inhibit transcription in E. coli. This inhibition can be relieved by adding lactose or isopropyl-β-D-thiogalactopyranoside (IPTG).
   4743..4820    -  promoter       lacI promoter: lacI
   4828..5107    -  CDS            TcR (fragment): tetracycline efflux protein; tet; confers resistance to tetracycline
   5129..5147    +  promoter       T7 promoter: promoter for bacteriophage T7 RNA polymerase
   5148..5172    +  protein_bind   lac operator: The lac repressor binds to the lac operator to inhibit transcription in E. coli. This inhibition can be relieved by adding lactose or isopropyl-β-D-thiogalactopyranoside (IPTG). lac repressor encoded by lacI
   5187..5209    +  RBS            RBS: efficient ribosome binding site from bacteriophage T7 gene 10 (Olins and Rangwala, 1989)
   5227..5246    +  CDS            8xHis (fragment): 8xHis affinity tag
   5268..5288    +  CDS            TEV site: tobacco etch virus (TEV) protease recognition and cleavage site
   5307..6641    +  CDS            Hgd: HGD_MOUSE - Also known as Aku, Hgo. Experimental evidence at protein level: Swiss-Prot protein existence level 1. From Mus musculus (Mouse).
   6748..6765    +  CDS            9xHis (fragment): 9xHis affinity tag
   6775..6824    +  CDS            SET1 (fragment): solubility-enhancement tag derived from T7 phage gene 10B
   6832..6879    +  terminator     T7 terminator: transcription terminator for bacteriophage T7 RNA polymerase
>Addgene plasmid #163091 | pHis-Hgd | addgene full sequence | sequence record 320650 | Addgene NGS Result
GGAACTATATCCGGATTGGCGAATGGG
[124 nt withheld, positions 28-151]
C
[91 nt withheld, positions 153-243]
A
[49 nt withheld, positions 245-293]
CCTTTGACGTTGGAGTCCACGTTCTTT
[37 nt withheld, positions 321-357]
ACCCTATCTCGGTCTATTCTTTTGATTTATAAGGGATTTTGCCGATTTCGGCCTATTGGTTAAAAAATGA
GCTGATTTAACAAAAATTTAACGCGAATTTTAACAAAATATTAACGCTTACAATTTAGGTGGCACTTTTC
GGGGAAATGTGCGCGGAACCCCTATTTGTTTATTTTTCTAAATACATTCAAATATGTATCCGCTCATGAG
ACAATAACCCTGATAAATGCTTCAATAATATTGAAAAAGGAAGAGTATGAGTATTCAACATTTCCGTGTC
GCCCTTATTCCCTTTTTTGCGGCATTTTGCCTTCCTGTTTTTGCTCACCCAGAAACGCTGGTGAAAGTAA
AAGATGCTGAAGATCAGTTGGGTGCACGAGTGGGTTACATCGAACTGGATCTCAACAGCGGTAAGATCCT
TGAGAGTTTTCGCCCCGAAGAACGTTTTCCAATGATGAGCACTTTTAAAGTTCTGCTATGTGGCGCGGTA
TTATCCCGTATTGACGCCGGGCAAGAGCAACTCGGTCGCCGCATACACTATTCTCAGAATGACTTGGTTG
AGTACTCACCAGTCACAGAAAAGCATCTTACGGATGGCATGACAGTAAGAGAATTATGCAGTGCTGCCAT
AACCATGAGTGATAACACTGCGGCCAACTTACTTCTGACAACGATCGGAGGACCGAAGGAGCTAACCGCT
TTTTTGCACAACATGGGGGATCATGTAACTCGCCTTGATCGTTGGGAACCGGAGCTGAATGAAGCCATAC
CAAACGACGAGCGTGACACCACGATGCCTGCAGCAATGGCAACAACGTTGCGCAAACTATTAACTGGCGA
ACTACTTACTCTAGCTTCCCGGCAACAATTAATAGACTGGATGGAGGCGGATAAAGTTGCAGGACCACTT
CTGCGCTCGGCCCTTCCGGCTGGCTGGTTTATTGCTGATAAATCTGGAGCCGGTGAGCGTGGGTCTCGCG
GTATCATTGCAGCACTGGGGCCAGATGGTAAGCCCTCCCGTATCGTAGTTATCTACACGACGGGGAGTCA
GGCAACTATGGATGAACGAAATAGACAGATCGCTGAGATAGGTGCCTCACTGATTAAGCATTGGTAACTG
TCAGACCAAGTTTACTCATATATACTTTAGATTGATTTAAAACTTCATTTTTAATTTAAAAGGATCTAGG
TGAAGATCCTTTTTGATAATCTCATGACCAAAATCCCTTAACGTGAGTTTTCGTTCCACTGAGCGTCAGA
CCCCGTAGAAAAGATCAAAGGATCTTCTTGAGATCCTTTTTTTCTGCGCGTAATCTGCTGCTTGCAAACA
AAAAAACCACCGCTACCAGCGGTGGTTTGTTTGCCGGATCAAGAGCTACCAACTCTTTTTCCGAAGGTAA
CTGGCTTCAGCAGAGCGCAGATACCAAATACTGTCCTTCTAGTGTAGCCGTAGTTAGGCCACCACTTCAA
GAACTCTGTAGCACCGCCTACATACCTCGCTCTGCTAATCCTGTTACCAGTGGCTGCTGCCAGTGGCGAT
AAGTCGTGTCTTACCGGGTTGGACTCAAGACGATAGTTACCGGATAAGGCGCAGCGGTCGGGCTGAACGG
GGGGTTCGTGCACACAGCCCAGCTTGGAGCGAACGACCTACACCGAACTGAGATACCTACAGCGTGAGCT
ATGAGAAAGCGCCACGCTTCCCGAAGGGAGAAAGGCGGACAGGTATCCGGTAAGCGGCAGGGTCGGAACA
GGAGAGCGCACGAGGGAGCTTCCAGGGGGAAACGCCTGGTATCTTTATAGTCCTGTCGGGTTTCGCCACC
TCTGACTTGAGCGTCGATTTTTGTGATGCTCGTCAGGGGGGCGGAGCCTATGGAAAAACGCCAGCAACGC
GGCCTTTTTACGGTTCCTGGCCTTTTGCTGGCCTTTTGCTCACATGTTCTTTCCTGCGTTATCCCCTGAT
TCTGTGGATAACCGTATTACCGCCTTTGAGTGAGCTGATACCGCTCGCCGCAGCCGAACGACCGAGCGCA
GCGAGTCAGTGAGCGAGGAAGCGGAAGAGCGCCTGATGCGGTATTTTCTCCTTACGCATCTGTGCGGTAT
TTCACACCGCAATGGTGCACTCTCAGTACAATCTGCTCTGATGCCGCATAGTTAAGCCAGTATACACTCC
GCTATCGCTACGTGACTGGGTCATGGCTGCGCCCCGACACCCGCCAACACCCGCTGACGCGCCCTGACGG
GCTTGTCTGCTCCCGGCATCCGCTTACAGACAAGCTGTGACCGTCTCCGGGAGCTGCATGTGTCAGAGGT
TTTCACCGTCATCACCGAAACGCGCGAGGCAGCTGCGGTAAAGCTCATCAGCGTGGTCGTGAAGCGATTC
ACAGATGTCTGCCTGTTCATCCGCGTCCAGCTCGTTGAGTTTCTCCAGAAGCGTTAATGTCTGGCTTCTG
ATAAAGCGGGCCATGTTAAGGGCGGTTTTTTCCTGTTTGGTCACTGATGCCTCCGTGTAAGGGGGATTTC
TGTTCATGGGGGTAATGATACCGATGAAACGAGAGAGGATGCTCACGATACGGGTTACTGATGATGAACA
TGCCCGGTTACTGGAACGTTGTGAGGGTAAACAACTGGCGGTATGGATGCGGCGGGACCAGAGAAAAATC
ACTCAGGGTCAATGCCAGCGCTTCGTTAATACAGATGTAGGTGTTCCACAGGGTAGCCAGCAGCATCCTG
CGATGCAGATCCGGAACATAATGGTGCAGGGCGCTGACTTCCGCGTTTCCAGACTTTACGAAACACGGAA
ACCGAAGACCATTCATGTTGTTGCTCAGGTCGCAGACGTTTTGCAGCAGCAGTCGCTTCACGTTCGCTCG
CGTATCGGTGATTCATTCTGCTAACCAGTAAGGCAACCCCGCCAGCCTAGCCGGGTCCTCAACGACAGGA
GCACGATCATGCGCACCCGTGGGGCCGCCATGCCGGCGATAATGGCCTGCTTCTCGCCGAAACGTTTGGT
GGCGGGACCAGTGACGAAGGCTTGAGCGAGGGCGTGCAAGATTCCGAATACCGCAAGCGACAGGCCGATC
ATCGTCGCGCTCCAGCGAAAGCGGTCCTCGCCGAAAATGACCCAGAGCGCTGCCGGCACCTGTCCTACGA
GTTGCATGATAAAGAAGACAGTCATAAGTGCGGCGACGATAGTCATGCCCCGCGCCCACCGGAAGGAGCT
GACTGGGTTGAAGGCTCTCAAGGGCATCGGTCGAGATCCCGGTGCCTAATGAGTGAGCTAACTTACATTA
ATTGCGTTGCGCTCACTGCCCGCTTTCCAGTCGGGAAACCTGTCGTGCCAGCTGCATTAATGAATCGGCC
AACGCGCGGGGAGAGGCGGTTTGCGTATTGGGCGCCAGGGTGGTTTTTCTTTTCACCAGTGAGACGGGCA
ACAGCTGATTGCCCTTCACCGCCTGGCCCTGAGAGAGTTGCAGCAAGCGGTCCACGCTGGTTTGCCCCAG
CAGGCGAAAATCCTGTTTGATGGTGGTTAACGGCGGGATATAACATGAGCTGTCTTCGGTATCGTCGTAT
CCCACTACCGAGATATCCGCACCAACGCGCAGCCCGGACTCGGTAATGGCGCGCATTGCGCCCAGCGCCA
TCTGATCGTTGGCAACCAGCATCGCAGTGGGAACGATGCCCTCATTCAGCATTTGCATGGTTTGTTGAAA
ACCGGACATGGCACTCCAGTCGCCTTCCCGTTCCGCTATCGGCTGAATTTGATTGCGAGTGAGATATTTA
TGCCAGCCAGCCAGACGCAGACGCGCCGAGACAGAACTTAATGGGCCCGCTAACAGCGCGATTTGCTGGT
GACCCAATGCGACCAGATGCTCCACGCCCAGTCGCGTACCGTCTTCATGGGAGAAAATAATACTGTTGAT
GGGTGTCTGGTCAGAGACATCAAGAAATAACGCCGGAACATTAGTGCAGGCAGCTTCCACAGCAATGGCA
TCCTGGTCATCCAGCGGATAGTTAATGATCAGCCCACTGACGCGTTGCGCGAGAAGATTGTGCACCGCCG
CTTTACAGGCTTCGACGCCGCTTCGTTCTACCATCGACACCACCACGCTGGCACCCAGTTGATCGGCGCG
AGATTTAATCGCCGCGACAATTTGCGACGGCGCGTGCAGGGCCAGACTGGAGGTGGCAACGCCAATCAGC
AACGACTGTTTGCCCGCCAGTTGTTGTGCCACGCGGTTGGGAATGTAATTCAGCTCCGCCATCGCCGCTT
CCACTTTTTCCCGCGTTTTCGCAGAAACGTGGCTGGCCTGGTTCACCACGCGGGAAACGGTCTGATAAGA
GACACCGGCATACTCTGCGACATCGTATAACGTTACTGGTTTCACATTCACCACCCTGAATTGACTCTCT
TCCGGGCGCTATCATGCCATACCGCGAAAGGTTTTGCGCCATTCGATGGTGTCCGGGATCTCGACGCTCT
CCCTTATGCGACTCCTGCATTAGGAAGCAGCCCAGTAGTAGGTTGAGGCCGTTGAGCACCGCCGCCGCAA
GGAATGGTGCATGCAAGGAGATGGCGCCCAACAGTCCCCCGGCCACGGGGCCTGCCACCATACCCACGCC
GAAACAAGCGCTCATGAGCCCGAAGTGGCGAGCCCGATCTTCCCCATCGGTGATGTCGGCGATATAGGCG
CCAGCAACCGCACCTGTGGCGCCGGTGATGCCGGCCACGATGCGTCCGGCGTAGAGGATCGAGATCTCGA
TCCCGCGAAATTAATACGACTCACTATAGGGGAATTGTGAGCGGATAACAATTCCCCTCTAGAAATAATT
TTGTTTAACTTTAAGAAGGAGATATACATATGTCGTACTACCATCACCATCACCATCACGATTACGATAT
CCCAACGACCGAAAACCTGTATTTTCAGGGCGCCATGGATCCGGAATTCATGGCAGAGTTAAAGTACATT
TCTGGATTTGGGAATGAGTGTGCTTCAGAGGATCCTCGCTGTCCAGGTTCCCTGCCCAAAGGACAGAATA
ATCCTCAGGTCTGCCCCTACAACCTCTACGCTGAGCAGCTCTCGGGATCAGCCTTCACTTGTCCACGGAA
CACCAATAAGAGAAGCTGGCTGTATAGGATTCTTCCTTCAGTTTCTCACAAACCCTTTGAGTCCATCGAC
CAAGGCCATGTCACTCACAACTGGGATGAAGTTGGCCCTGATCCTAACCAGCTAAGATGGAAACCATTTG
AGATTCCAAAAGCGTCTGAGAAGAAAGTGGACTTTGTGAGTGGTTTGTACACCTTATGTGGAGCAGGAGA
CATCAAGTCTAACAACGGCCTTGCTGTGCACATTTTTCTGTGTAACTCCTCCATGGAGAACAGGTGCTTT
TACAACTCAGATGGGGATTTCCTGATTGTTCCCCAGAAAGGGAAACTTCTCATTTACACCGAGTTTGGCA
AGATGTCCCTGCAGCCCAATGAAATCTGCGTCATTCAGAGAGGAATGCGATTCAGCGTCGATGTCTTTGA
GGAGACCAGGGGCTACATCCTGGAGGTCTATGGTGTCCACTTTGAGTTACCTGACCTGGGACCCATCGGA
GCAAATGGCTTGGCCAATCCTCGAGATTTCTTGATTCCCGTTGCCTGGTATGAAGATCGTCGAGTGCCAG
GTGGTTACACTGTGATTAATAAATTCCAGGGCAAGCTGTTTGCTTGCAAACAGGATGTCTCTCCATTCAA
TGTCGTGGCCTGGCATGGAAACTACACACCCTACAAGTACAACCTAGAGAACTTCATGGTCATCAATGCG
GTAGCCTTTGACCATGCGGATCCTTCCATTTTCACCGTGCTGACTGCCAAATCCCTCCGACCTGGGGTGG
CTATTGCTGACTTTGTCATCTTCCCACCTCGGTGGGGAGTTGCAGATAAAACCTTCAGACCTCCTTATTA
CCACAGGAACTGCATGAGTGAGTTCATGGGCCTCATCAAAGGTCACTATGAGGCAAAGCAAGGTGGATTC
CTGCCAGGGGGCGGCAGCCTGCACAGTGCCATGACCCCTCACGGCCCCGATGCAGACTGCTTTGAAAAGG
CCAGCAAGGCCAAACTCGAGCCAGAGAGGATAGCTGACGGCACCATGGCGTTTATGTTTGAATCTTCCTT
AAGTTTGGCGGTCACCAAGTGGGGACTCAAGACCTGTAGCTGTTTGGATGAGAACTACTACAAATGTTGG
GAGCCTCTCCGGAGCCACTTCACCCCCAATTCCAGGAGCCCGACAGAGCCTAAGTGAAATTCAAAGGCCT
ACGTCGACGAGCTCAACTAGTGCGGCCGCTTTCGAATCTAGAGCCTGCAGTCTCGAGGCATGCGGTACCA
AGCTTGCGGCCGCACTCGAGCACCACCACCACCACCACTGAGATCCGGCTGCTAACAAAGCCCGAAAGGA
AGCTGAGTTGGCTGCTGCCACCGCTGAGCAATAACTAGCATAACCCCTTGGGGCCTCTAAACGGGTCTTG
AGGGGTTTTTTGCTGAAAGGA
